>Addgene plasmid #42398 | PARP15A | depositor partial sequence | sequence record 57231 | PARP15A sequence 694 bps
CATATGCACCATCATCATCATCATTCTTCTGGTGTAGATCTGGGTACCGAGAACCTGTACTTCCAA
[600 nt withheld, positions 67-666]
TGACAGTAAAGGTGGATACGGATCCGAA
