>Addgene plasmid #42398 | PARP15A | addgene partial sequence | sequence record 60383 | T7 5'-TAATACGACTCACTATAGGG-3'
CCTCTAGAAATAATTTTGTTTAACTTTAAGAAGGAGATATACATATGCACCATCATCATCATCATTCTTC
TGGTGTAGATCTGGGTACCGAGAACCTGTACTTCCAA
[600 nt withheld, positions 108-707]
TGACAGTAAAGGTGGATACGGATCCGAATTCGAGCTCCGTCGACAAGCTTGCGGCCGCACTCGAGCACCA
CCACCACCACCACTGAGATCCGGCTGCTAACAAAGCCCGAAAGGAAGCTGAGTTGGCTGCTGCCACCGCT
GAGCAATAACTAGCATAACCCCTTGGGGCCTCTAAACGGGTCTTGAGGGGTTTTTTGCTGAAAGGAGGAA
CTATATCCGGATTGGCGAATGGGA
