[The description below was written by a language model from this plasmid's Addgene catalogue record.]
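Description:
PARP15A is a bacterial expression plasmid built on the pNIC28-Bsa4 backbone from the Structural Genomics Consortium. It is a high-copy vector selected with kanamycin. The record does not list the origin of replication or the promoter explicitly. However, the use of T7 and T7-terminator sequencing primers, together with the depositor's recommendation of a DE3-type expression strain carrying a rare-codon supplement plasmid, points to a T7 polymerase-driven expression cassette.

The insert is a 694 bp fragment of human PARP15 (also known as ARTD7, BAL3 or pART7), a member of the poly(ADP-ribose) polymerase/ADP-ribosyltransferase family, introduced by ligation-independent cloning. At this size, and given the stated caveat that the construct may not carry the full open reading frame, it encodes a truncated portion of the protein rather than the whole protein, although the record does not define the boundaries. The mutation field refers only to the comments, which give no specific sequence changes.

The coding sequence is fused at its N-terminus to a hexahistidine tag followed by a TEV protease recognition site. This allows the recombinant protein to be captured by immobilised metal affinity chromatography, after which the tag can be cleaved off to leave near-native protein.

The stated purpose is production of protein in bacteria for structure determination, and the record associates the construct with two deposited crystal structure entries for PARP15. It suits the preparation of purified PARP15 fragment for crystallography and, by extension, other biochemical or biophysical work. Distribution is limited to academic and nonprofit users.
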