Addgene plasmid #42398: PARP15A
Purpose: Bacterial expression for structure determination; may not be full ORF
Depositing lab: Nicola Burgess-Brown. Depositing organization: University of Oxford.
Backbone
  Vector backbone: pNIC28-Bsa4
  Backbone manufacturer: SGC
  Vector type: Bacterial Expression
Growth in bacteria
  Bacterial resistance: Kanamycin, 50 μg/mL
  Growth temperature: 37°C
  Growth strain: Mach1 ;
  Copy number: High Copy
Gene/Insert
  Gene/Insert name: PARP15A (alt names: PARP15; gi|75517219; PDB:3BLJ/3GEY)
  Species: H. sapiens (human)
  Insert size (bp): 694
  Mutation: See Comments
  GenBank ID: PARP15 gi|75517219
  Entrez Gene: PARP15 (a.k.a. ARTD7, BAL3, pART7)
  Tag / fusion protein: His6-TEV (N terminal on insert)
  Cloning method: Ligation Independent Cloning
  Sequencing primers: 5′ T7; 3′ T7-term
Terms and licenses: Academic/Nonprofit Terms; Industry Terms: Not Available to Industry
Depositor comments: http://www.thesgc.org/structures/3BLJ/ Use BL21(DE3)-R3-pRARE2 strain for expression.
How to cite: PARP15A was a gift from Nicola Burgess-Brown (Addgene plasmid # 42398 ; http://n2t.net/addgene:42398 ; RRID:Addgene_42398)
